Addgene plasmid #183701: AbVec_IGHC
Purpose: Encode human IgG1 heavy chain constant region. For cloning variable region and mAb expression.
Depositing lab: David Nemazee. Depositing organization: Scripps California (The Scripps Research Institute).
Backbone
  Vector backbone: AbVec
  Backbone manufacturer: adapted from Burton lab
  Backbone size w/o insert (bp): 5000
  Total vector size (bp): 6500
  Vector type: Mammalian Expression
Growth in bacteria
  Bacterial resistance: Ampicillin, 100 μg/mL
  Growth temperature: 37°C
  Growth strain: DH5alpha
  Copy number: High Copy
Gene/Insert
  Gene/Insert name: IGHG1 (alt name: IgG1 heavy chain)
  Species: H. sapiens (human)
  Insert size (bp): 1000
  GenBank ID: 3500
  Entrez Gene: IGHG1
  Promoter: SP6
  Cloning method: Gibson Cloning
  Sequencing primers: 5′ SP6-F; 3′ SV40-R
Resource information
  A portion of this plasmid was derived from a plasmid made by: adapted from Burton lab mAb expression plasmid
Terms and licenses: Academic/Nonprofit Terms; Industry Terms: Not Available to Industry
How to cite: AbVec_IGHC was a gift from David Nemazee (Addgene plasmid # 183701 ; http://n2t.net/addgene:183701 ; RRID:Addgene_183701)
