[The description below was written by a language model from this plasmid's Addgene catalogue record and pLannotate feature annotations shown in this document.]
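Description:
AbVec_IGHC is a mammalian expression plasmid of about 6.5 kb, built on the AbVec backbone (adapted from an earlier monoclonal antibody expression plasmid). It carries the human IgG1 heavy chain constant region (IGHG1) and serves as an acceptor vector for cloning antibody variable regions. It is propagated in E. coli as a high-copy plasmid through a ColE1/pUC-type origin and selected with ampicillin via the β-lactamase gene. The annotation also shows an M13 single-strand origin and backbone remnants: lac promoter/operator elements and fragments of lacZα, lacI, rop and bom. An SV40 enhancer/early promoter sits downstream of the expression cassette, with no complete mammalian selection marker annotated after it.

The catalogue lists SP6 as the promoter, but the SP6 site is a short bacteriophage promoter that here mainly provides a sequencing primer site. In mammalian cells, expression would be driven by the annotated CMV immediate-early enhancer and promoter, followed by a fragment of CMV intron A. Downstream come fragments of a mouse immunoglobulin heavy chain signal sequence, which directs secretion, then an EGFP coding sequence, the roughly 1 kb IGHG1 constant region and an SV40 polyadenylation signal. EGFP is not mentioned in the catalogue entry. Because it sits between the leader and the constant region, it probably acts as a placeholder that is replaced by a heavy chain variable region, but the record does not state this. The listed cloning method is Gibson assembly.

With a variable region inserted, the plasmid would encode a complete secreted human IgG1 heavy chain. Producing a recombinant monoclonal antibody would generally require co-expressing it with a matching light chain construct.
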