Features (pLannotate 1.2.2; 22 found; start..end, strand, type, name):
     92..113     +  protein_bind   CAP binding site: CAP binding activates transcription in the presence of cAMP. E. coli catabolite activator protein
    128..158     +  promoter       lac promoter: promoter for the E. coli lac operon
    166..182     +  protein_bind   lac operator: The lac repressor binds to the lac operator to inhibit transcription in E. coli. This inhibition can be relieved by adding lactose or isopropyl-β-D-thiogalactopyranoside (IPTG). lac repressor encoded by lacI
    235..614     +  enhancer       CMV enhancer: human cytomegalovirus immediate early enhancer
    615..818     +  promoter       CMV promoter: human cytomegalovirus (CMV) immediate early promoter
    954..997     +  intron         CMV intron (fragment): modified intron A from human cytomegalovirus
   1049..1067    +  promoter       SP6 promoter: promoter for bacteriophage SP6 RNA polymerase
   1071..1108    +  CDS            IgH signal sequence (fragment): signal sequence from the mouse immunoglobulin heavy chain variable region
   1150..1206    +  CDS            Ighv1-61 (fragment): HVM05_MOUSE - Also known as Igh-VJ558. Experimental evidence at protein level: Swiss-Prot protein existence level 1. From Mus musculus (Mouse).
   1210..1926    +  CDS            EGFP: EGFP is a basic (constitutively fluorescent) green fluorescent protein published in 1996, derived from Aequorea victoria. It is reported to be a rapidly-maturing weak dimer with moderate acid sensitivity.
   1930..2919    +  CDS            IGHG1: IGHG1_HUMAN - Experimental evidence at protein level: Swiss-Prot protein existence level 1. Constant region of immunoglobulin heavy chains. Immunoglobulins, also known as antibodies, are membrane-bound or secreted glycoproteins produced by B lymphocytes. In the recognition phase of humoral immunity, the membrane-bound immunoglobulins serve as receptors which, upon binding of a specific antigen, trigger the clonal expansion and differentiation of B lymphocytes into immunoglobulins- secreting plasma cells. Secreted immunoglobulins mediate the effector phase of humoral immunity, which results in
   2995..3129    +  polyA_signal   SV40 poly(A) signal: SV40 polyadenylation signal
   3226..3555    +  promoter       SV40 promoter: SV40 enhancer and early promoter
   3574..3728    +  CDS            lacZα (fragment): LacZα fragment of β-galactosidase; lacZ fragment
   3734..3785    -  misc_feature   bom (fragment): basis of mobility region from pBR322
   3804..4184    +  rep_origin     M13 ori (sequence partly withheld): M13 bacteriophage origin of replication; arrow indicates direction of (+) strand synthesis
   4260..4309    -  misc_feature   bom (fragment): basis of mobility region from pBR322
   4411..4446    -  CDS            rop (fragment): Rop protein, which maintains plasmids at low copy number; rop
   4541..4645    +  promoter       AmpR promoter: bla
   4646..5506    +  CDS            AmpR: β-lactamase; bla; confers resistance to ampicillin, carbenicillin, and related antibiotics
   5677..6265    +  rep_origin     ori: high-copy-number ColE1/pMB1/pBR322/pUC origin of replication
   6448..79      +  CDS            lacI (fragment) (across the origin): lac repressor; lacI; The lac repressor binds to the lac operator to inhibit transcription in E. coli. This inhibition can be relieved by adding lactose or isopropyl-β-D-thiogalactopyranoside (IPTG).
>Addgene plasmid #183701 | AbVec_IGHC | addgene full sequence | sequence record 358532 | Addgene NGS Result
AACCGCCTCTCCCCGCGCGTTGGCCGATTCATTAATCCAACTGGCACGACAGGTTTCCCGACTGGAAAGC
GGGCAGTGAGCGCAACGCAATTAATGTGAGTTAGCTCACTCATTAGGCACCCCAGGCTTTACACTTTATG
CTTCCGGCTCGTATGTTGTGTGGAATTGTGAGCGGATAACAATTTCACACAGGAAACAGCTATGACATGA
TTACGAATTAATTCGAGCTCGCCCGACATTGATTATTGACTAGTTATTAATAGTAATCAATTACGGGGTC
ATTAGTTCATAGCCCATATATGGAGTTCCGCGTTACATAACTTACGGTAAATGGCCCGCCTGGCTGACCG
CCCAACGACCCCCGCCCATTGACGTCAATAATGACGTATGTTCCCATAGTAACGCCAATAGGGACTTTCC
ATTGACGTCAATGGGTGGAGTATTTACGGTAAACTGCCCACTTGGCAGTACATCAAGTGTATCATATGCC
AAGTACGCCCCCTATTGACGTCAATGACGGTAAATGGCCCGCCTGGCATTATGCCCAGTACATGACCTTA
TGGGACTTTCCTACTTGGCAGTACATCTACGTATTAGTCATCGCTATTACCATGGTGATGCGGTTTTGGC
AGTACATCAATGGGCGTGGATAGCGGTTTGACTCACGGGGATTTCCAAGTCTCCACCCCATTGACGTCAA
TGGGAGTTTGTTTTGGCACCAAAATCAACGGGACTTTCCAAAATGTCGTAACAACTCCGCCCCATTGACG
CAAATGGGCGGTAGGCGTGTACGGTGGGAGGTCTATATAAGCAGAGCTCGTTTAGTGAACCGTCAGATCG
CCTGGAGACGCCATCCACGCTGTTTTGACCTCCATAGAAGACACCGGGACCGATCCAGCCTCCGCGGCCG
GGAACGGTGCATTGGAACGCGGATTCCCCGTGCCAAGAGTGACGTAAGTACCGCCTATAGAGTCTATAGG
CCCACCCCCTTGGCTTCGTTAGAACGCGGCTACAATTAATACATAACCTTATGTATCATACACATACGAT
TTAGGTGACACTATAGAATAACATCCACTTTGCCTTTCTCTCCACAGGTGTCCACTCCCAGGTCCAACTG
CACCTCGGTTCTATCGATTGAATTCCACCATGGGATGGTCATGTATCATCCTTTTTCTAGTAGCAACTGC
AACCGGTGTACACAGCTGCATGGTGAGCAAGGGCGAGGAGCTGTTCACCGGGGTGGTGCCCATCCTGGTC
GAGCTGGACGGCGACGTAAACGGCCACAAGTTCAGCGTGTCCGGCGAGGGCGAGGGCGATGCCACCTACG
GCAAGCTGACCCTGAAGTTCATCTGCACCACCGGCAAGCTGCCCGTGCCCTGGCCCACCCTCGTGACCAC
CCTGACCTACGGCGTGCAGTGCTTCAGCCGCTACCCCGACCACATGAAGCAGCACGACTTCTTCAAGTCC
GCCATGCCCGAAGGCTACGTCCAGGAGCGCACCATCTTCTTCAAGGACGACGGCAACTACAAGACCCGCG
CCGAGGTGAAGTTCGAGGGCGACACCCTGGTGAACCGCATCGAGCTGAAGGGCATCGACTTCAAGGAGGA
CGGCAACATCCTGGGGCACAAGCTGGAGTACAACTACAACAGCCACAACGTCTATATCATGGCCGACAAG
CAGAAGAACGGCATCAAGGTGAACTTCAAGATCCGCCACAACATCGAGGACGGCAGCGTGCAGCTCGCCG
ACCACTACCAGCAGAACACCCCCATCGGCGACGGCCCCGTGCTGCTGCCCGACAACCACTACCTGAGCAC
CCAGTCCGCCCTGAGCAAAGACCCCAACGAGAAGCGCGATCACATGGTCCTGCTGGAGTTCGTGACCGCC
GCCGGGATCACTCTCGGCATGGACGAGCTGTACAAGTGAGCGTCGACCAAGGGCCCATCGGTCTTCCCCC
TGGCACCCTCCTCCAAGAGCACCTCTGGGGGCACAGCGGCCCTGGGCTGCCTGGTCAAGGACTACTTCCC
CGAACCTGTGACGGTCTCGTGGAACTCAGGCGCCCTGACCAGCGGCGTGCACACCTTCCCGGCTGTCCTA
CAGTCCTCAGGACTCTACTCCCTCAGCAGCGTGGTGACCGTGCCCTCCAGCAGCTTGGGCACCCAGACCT
ACATCTGCAACGTGAATCACAAGCCCAGCAACACCAAGGTGGACAAGAGAGTTGAGCCCAAATCTTGTGA
CAAAACTCACACATGCCCACCGTGCCCAGCACCTGAACTCCTGGGGGGACCGTCAGTCTTCCTCTTCCCC
CCAAAACCCAAGGACACCCTCATGATCTCCCGGACCCCTGAGGTCACATGCGTGGTGGTGGACGTGAGCC
ACGAAGACCCTGAGGTCAAGTTCAACTGGTACGTGGACGGCGTGGAGGTGCATAATGCCAAGACAAAGCC
GCGGGAGGAGCAGTACAACAGCACGTACCGTGTGGTCAGCGTCCTCACCGTCCTGCACCAGGACTGGCTG
AATGGCAAGGAGTACAAGTGCAAGGTCTCCAACAAAGCCCTCCCAGCCCCCATCGAGAAAACCATCTCCA
AAGCCAAAGGGCAGCCCCGAGAACCACAGGTGTACACCCTGCCCCCATCCCGGGAGGAGATGACCAAGAA
CCAGGTCAGCCTGACCTGCCTGGTCAAAGGCTTCTATCCCAGCGACATCGCCGTGGAGTGGGAGAGCAAT
GGGCAGCCGGAGAACAACTACAAGACCACGCCTCCCGTGCTGGACTCCGACGGCTCCTTCTTCCTCTATA
GCAAGCTCACCGTGGACAAGAGCAGGTGGCAGCAGGGGAACGTCTTCTCATGCTCCGTGATGCATGAGGC
TCTGCACAACCACTACACGCAGAAGAGCCTCTCCCTGTCCCCGGGTAAATGAGTGCGACGGCCGGCAAGC
CCCCGCTCCCCGGGCTCTCGCGGTCGTACGAGGAAAGCTTGGCCGCCATGGCCCAACTTGTTTATTGCAG
CTTATAATGGTTACAAATAAAGCAATAGCATCACAAATTTCACAAATAAAGCATTTTTTTCACTGCATTC
TAGTTGTGGTTTGTCCAAACTCATCAATGTATCTTATCATGTCTGGATCGGGAATTAATTCGGCGCAGCA
CCATGGCCTGAAATAACCTCTGAAAGAGGAACTTGGTTAGGTACCTTCTGAGGCGGAAAGAACCATCTGT
GGAATGTGTGTCAGTTAGGGTGTGGAAAGTCCCCAGGCTCCCCAGCAGGCAGAAGTATGCAAAGCATGCA
TCTCAATTAGTCAGCAACCAGGTGTGGAAAGTCCCCAGGCTCCCCAGCAGGCAGAAGTATGCAAAGCATG
CATCTCAATTAGTCAGCAACCATAGTCCCGCCCCTAACTCCGCCCATCCCGCCCCTAACTCCGCCCAGTT
CCGCCCATTCTCCGCCCCATGGCTGACTAATTTTTTTTATTTATGCAGAGGCCGAGGCCGCCTCGGCCTC
TGAGCTATTCCAGAAGTAGTGAGGAGGCTTTTTTGGAGGCCTAGGCTTTTGCAAAAAGCTGTTAACAGCT
TGGCACTGGCCGTCGTTTTACAACGTCGTGACTGGGAAAACCCTGGCGTTACCCAACTTAATCGCCTTGC
AGCACATCCCCCTTTCGCCAGTTGGCGTAATAGCGAAGAGGCCCGCACCGATCGCCCTTCCCAACAGTTG
CGCAGCCTGAATGGCGAATGGCGCCTGATGCGGTATTTTCTCCTTACGCATCTGTGCGGTATTTCACACC
GCATA
[142 nt withheld, positions 3786-3927]
C
[141 nt withheld, positions 3929-4069]
CCTTTGACGTTGGAGTCCACGTTCTTT
[37 nt withheld, positions 4097-4133]
ACCCTATCTCGGGCTATTCTTTTGATTTATAAGGGATTTTGCCGATTTCGGCCTATTGGTTAAAAAATGA
GCTGATTTAACAAAAATTTAACGCGAATTTTAACAAAATATTAACGTTTACAATTTTATGGTGCACTCTC
AGTACAATCTGCTCTGATGCCGCATAGTTAAGCCAGCCCCGACACCCGCCAACACCCGCTGACGCGCCCT
GACGGGCTTGTCTGCTCCCGGCATCCGCTTACAGACAAGCTGTGACCGTCTCCGGGAGCTGCATGTGTCA
GAGGTTTTCACCGTCATCACCGAAACGCGCGAGACGAAAGGGCCTCGTGATACGCCTATTTTTATAGGTT
AATGTCATGATAATAATGGTTTCTTAGACGTCAGGTGGCACTTTTCGGGGAAATGTGCGCGGAACCCCTA
TTTGTTTATTTTTCTAAATACATTCAAATATGTATCCGCTCATGAGACAATAACCCTGATAAATGCTTCA
ATAATATTGAAAAAGGAAGAGTATGAGTATTCAACATTTCCGTGTCGCCCTTATTCCCTTTTTTGCGGCA
TTTTGCCTTCCTGTTTTTGCTCACCCAGAAACGCTGGTGAAAGTAAAAGATGCTGAAGATCAGTTGGGTG
CACGAGTGGGTTACATCGAACTGGATCTCAACAGCGGTAAGATCCTTGAGAGTTTTCGCCCCGAAGAACG
TTTTCCAATGATGAGCACTTTTAAAGTTCTGCTATGTGGCGCGGTATTATCCCGTATTGACGCCGGGCAA
GAGCAACTCGGTCGCCGCATACACTATTCTCAGAATGACTTGGTTGAGTACTCACCAGTCACAGAAAAGC
ATCTTACGGATGGCATGACAGTAAGAGAATTATGCAGTGCTGCCATAACCATGAGTGATAACACTGCGGC
CAACTTACTTCTGACAACGATCGGAGGACCGAAGGAGCTAACCGCTTTTTTGCACAACATGGGGGATCAT
GTAACTCGCCTTGATCGTTGGGAACCGGAGCTGAATGAAGCCATACCAAACGACGAGCGTGACACCACGA
TGCCTGTAGCAATGGCAACAACGTTGCGCAAACTATTAACTGGCGAACTACTTACTCTAGCTTCCCGGCA
ACAATTAATAGACTGGATGGAGGCGGATAAAGTTGCAGGACCACTTCTGCGCTCGGCCCTTCCGGCTGGC
TGGTTTATTGCTGATAAATCTGGAGCCGGTGAGCGTGGGTCTCGCGGTATCATTGCAGCACTGGGGCCAG
ATGGTAAGCCCTCCCGTATCGTAGTTATCTACACGACGGGGAGTCAGGCAACTATGGATGAACGAAATAG
ACAGATCGCTGAGATAGGTGCCTCACTGATTAAGCATTGGTAACTGTCAGACCAAGTTTACTCATATATA
CTTTAGATTGATTTAAAACTTCATTTTTAATTTAAAAGGATCTAGGTGAAGATCCTTTTTGATAATCTCA
TGACCAAAATCCCTTAACGTGAGTTTTCGTTCCACTGAGCGTCAGACCCCGTAGAAAAGATCAAAGGATC
TTCTTGAGATCCTTTTTTTCTGCGCGTAATCTGCTGCTTGCAAACAAAAAAACCACCGCTACCAGCGGTG
GTTTGTTTGCCGGATCAAGAGCTACCAACTCTTTTTCCGAAGGTAACTGGCTTCAGCAGAGCGCAGATAC
CAAATACTGTTCTTCTAGTGTAGCCGTAGTTAGGCCACCACTTCAAGAACTCTGTAGCACCGCCTACATA
CCTCGCTCTGCTAATCCTGTTACCAGTGGCTGCTGCCAGTGGCGATAAGTCGTGTCTTACCGGGTTGGAC
TCAAGACGATAGTTACCGGATAAGGCGCAGCGGTCGGGCTGAACGGGGGGTTCGTGCACACAGCCCAGCT
TGGAGCGAACGACCTACACCGAACTGAGATACCTACAGCGTGAGCTATGAGAAAGCGCCACGCTTCCCGA
AGGGAGAAAGGCGGACAGGTATCCGGTAAGCGGCAGGGTCGGAACAGGAGAGCGCACGAGGGAGCTTCCA
GGGGGAAACGCCTGGTATCTTTATAGTCCTGTCGGGTTTCGCCACCTCTGACTTGAGCGTCGATTTTTGT
GATGCTCGTCAGGGGGGCGGAGCCTATGGAAAAACGCCAGCAACGCGGCCTTTTTACGGTTCCTGGCCTT
TTGCTGGCCTTTTGCTCACATGTTCTTTCCTGCGTTATCCCCTGATTCTGTGGATAACCGTATTACCGCC
TTTGAGTGAGCTGATACCGCTCGCCGCAGCCGAACGACCGAGCGCAGCGAGTCAGTGAGCGAGGAAGCGG
AAGAGCGCCCAATACGCA
