>Addgene plasmid #183701 | AbVec_IGHC | depositor partial sequence | sequence record 356120 | coding region
GCAGAGCTCGTTTAGTGAACCGTCAGATCGCCTGGAGACGCCATCCACGCTGTTTTGACCTCCATAGAAG
ACACCGGGACCGATCCAGCCTCCGCGGCCGGGAACGGTGCATTGGAACGCGGATTCCCCGTGCCAAGAGT
GACGTAAGTACCGCCTATAGAGTCTATAGGCCCACCCCCTTGGCTTCGTTAGAACGCGGCTACAATTAAT
ACATAACCTTATGTATCATACACATACGATTTAGGTGACACTATAGAATAACATCCACTTTGCCTTTCTC
TCCACAGGTGTCCACTCCCAGGTCCAACTGCACCTCGGTTCTATCGATTGAATTCCACCATGGGATGGTC
ATGTATCATCCTTTTTCTAGTAGCAACTGCAACCGGTGTACACAGCTGCATGGTGAGCAAGGGCGAGGAG
CTGTTCACCGGGGTGGTGCCCATCCTGGTCGAGCTGGACGGCGACGTAAACGGCCACAAGTTCAGCGTGT
CCGGCGAGGGCGAGGGCGATGCCACCTACGGCAAGCTGACCCTGAAGTTCATCTGCACCACCGGCAAGCT
GCCCGTGCCCTGGCCCACCCTCGTGACCACCCTGACCTACGGCGTGCAGTGCTTCAGCCGCTACCCCGAC
CACATGAAGCAGCACGACTTCTTCAAGTCCGCCATGCCCGAAGGCTACGTCCAGGAGCGCACCATCTTCT
TCAAGGACGACGGCAACTACAAGACCCGCGCCGAGGTGAAGTTCGAGGGCGACACCCTGGTGAACCGCAT
CGAGCTGAAGGGCATCGACTTCAAGGAGGACGGCAACATCCTGGGGCACAAGCTGGAGTACAACTACAAC
AGCCACAACGTCTATATCATGGCCGACAAGCAGAAGAACGGCATCAAGGTGAACTTCAAGATCCGCCACA
ACATCGAGGACGGCAGCGTGCAGCTCGCCGACCACTACCAGCAGAACACCCCCATCGGCGACGGCCCCGT
GCTGCTGCCCGACAACCACTACCTGAGCACCCAGTCCGCCCTGAGCAAAGACCCCAACGAGAAGCGCGAT
CACATGGTCCTGCTGGAGTTCGTGACCGCCGCCGGGATCACTCTCGGCATGGACGAGCTGTACAAGTGAG
CGTCGACCAAGGGCCCATCGGTCTTCCCCCTGGCACCCTCCTCCAAGAGCACCTCTGGGGGCACAGCGGC
CCTGGGCTGCCTGGTCAAGGACTACTTCCCCGAACCTGTGACGGTCTCGTGGAACTCAGGCGCCCTGACC
AGCGGCGTGCACACCTTCCCGGCTGTCCTACAGTCCTCAGGACTCTACTCCCTCAGCAGCGTGGTGACCG
TGCCCTCCAGCAGCTTGGGCACCCAGACCTACATCTGCAACGTGAATCACAAGCCCAGCAACACCAAGGT
GGACAAGAGAGTTGAGCCCAAATCTTGTGACAAAACTCACACATGCCCACCGTGCCCAGCACCTGAACTC
CTGGGGGGACCGTCAGTCTTCCTCTTCCCCCCAAAACCCAAGGACACCCTCATGATCTCCCGGACCCCTG
AGGTCACATGCGTGGTGGTGGACGTGAGCCACGAAGACCCTGAGGTCAAGTTCAACTGGTACGTGGACGG
CGTGGAGGTGCATAATGCCAAGACAAAGCCGCGGGAGGAGCAGTACAACAGCACGTACCGTGTGGTCAGC
GTCCTCACCGTCCTGCACCAGGACTGGCTGAATGGCAAGGAGTACAAGTGCAAGGTCTCCAACAAAGCCC
TCCCAGCCCCCATCGAGAAAACCATCTCCAAAGCCAAAGGGCAGCCCCGAGAACCACAGGTGTACACCCT
GCCCCCATCCCGGGAGGAGATGACCAAGAACCAGGTCAGCCTGACCTGCCTGGTCAAAGGCTTCTATCCC
AGCGACATCGCCGTGGAGTGGGAGAGCAATGGGCAGCCGGAGAACAACTACAAGACCACGCCTCCCGTGC
TGGACTCCGACGGCTCCTTCTTCCTCTATAGCAAGCTCACCGTGGACAAGAGCAGGTGGCAGCAGGGGAA
CGTCTTCTCATGCTCCGTGATGCATGAGGCTCTGCACAACCACTACACGCAGAAGAGCCTCTCCCTGTCC
CCGGGTAAATGAGTGCGACGGCCGGCAAGCCCCCGCTCCCCGGGCTCTCGCGGTCGTACGAGGAAAGCTT
GGCCGCCATGGCCCAACTTGTTTATTGCAGCTTATAATGGTTACAAATAAAGCAATAGCATCACAAATTT
CACAAATAAAGCATTTTTTTCACTGCATTCTAGTTGTGGTTTGTCCAAACTCATCAATGTATCTTATCAT
GT
